>Addgene plasmid #108889 | mVenusN-Cavin3 | depositor full sequence | sequence record 205191 | mVenusN-Cavin3 sequence 5463 bps
CGCCATTCTGCCTGGGGACGTCGGAGCAAGCTTGATTTAGGTGACACTATAGAATACAAGCTACTTGTTC
TTTTTGCAGGATCCCATCGATTCGAATTCGCCGCCACCATGGTGAGCAAGGGCGAGGAGCTGTTCACCGG
GGTGGTGCCCATCCTGGTCGAGCTGGACGGCGACGTAAACGGCCACAAGTTCAGCGTGTCCGGCGAGGGC
GAGGGCGATGCCACCTACGGCAAGCTGACCCTGAAGCTGATCTGCACCACCGGCAAGCTGCCCGTGCCCT
GGCCCACCCTCGTGACCACCCTGGGCTACGGCCTGCAGTGCTTCGCCCGCTACCCCGACCACATGAAGCA
GCACGACTTCTTCAAGTCCGCCATGCCCGAAGGCTACGTCCAGGAGCGCACCATCTTCTTCAAGGACGAC
GGCAACTACAAGACCCGCGCCGAGGTGAAGTTCGAGGGCGACACCCTGGTGAACCGCATCGAGCTGAAGG
GCATCGACTTCAAGGAGGACGGCAACATCCTGGGGCACAAGCTGGAGTACAACTACAACAGCCACAACGT
CTATATCACCGCCGGCGGAGGAAGCGGAGGCGGAAGCGGCGGCGGCTCTGATATCCGAGAGAGCGCCTTG
GAGAGGGGGCCCGTGCCAGAGGCACCCGCCGGTGGGCCAGTTCACGCAGTGACAGTGGTTACGCTTCTGG
AAAAACTGGCCAGTATGCTCGAAACACTTAGAGAGCGCCAGGGGGGCCTGGCCCGGAGGCAAGGCGGCCT
GGCAGGATCTGTAAGGAGAATCCAGAGCGGCCTGGGCGCCCTGTCAAGGTCACACGACACCACCAGCAAC
ACCCTGGCCCAGCTGTTGGCCAAGGCTGAGCGAGTTTCTTCTCACGCAAATGCTGCACAGGAACGAGCTG
TGAGAAGGGCTGCCCAGGTCCAGCGGCTGGAGGCCAATCACGGCCTGTTGGTCGCCAGAGGCAAGTTGCA
CGTGCTGCTGTTCAAAGAGGAAGGAGAGGTGCCTGCCAGCGCCTTCCAGAAAGCTCCGGAACCGTTGGGT
CCGGCAGATCAGTCAGAACTGGGGCCCGAGCAGTTGGAGGCCGAAGTGGGCGAATCATCAGATGAGGAGC
CGGTTGAATCACGCGCTCAAAGGTTGCGGAGAACCGGCCTGCAAAAGGTGCAGTCATTGCGCCGCGCACT
TTCTGGAAGAAAGGGCCCAGCAGCCCCACCCCCCACTCCAGTTAAACCACCCCGGCTGGGACCCGGGCGG
TCAGCTGAGGCTCAGCCCGAGGCTCAGCCTGCCCTGGAGCCAACCCTGGAACCCGAGCCACCGCAAGATA
CAGAGGAGGATCCAGGCCGGCCTGGCGCCGCCGAAGAGGCTCTTCTCCAGATGGAGTCTGTGGCCTGAAC
TAGTACCCAGCTTTCTTGTACAAAGTTGGCATTATAAGAAAGCATTGCTTATCAATTTGTTGCAACGAAC
AGGTCACTATCAGTCAAAATAAAATCATTATTTGATACGTAGATCCAGACATGATAAGATACATTGATGA
GTTTGGACAAACCACAACTAGAATGCAGTGAAAAAAATGCTTTATTTGTGAAATTTGTGATGCTATTGCT
TTATTTGTAACCATTATAAGCTGCAATAAACAAGTTAACAACAACAATTGCATTCATTTTATGTTTCAGG
TTCAGGGGGAGGTGTGGGAGGTTTTTTAATTCGCGGCCGCGGCGCCAATGCATTGGGCCCGGTACCCAGC
TTTTGTTCCCTTTAGTGAGGGTTAATTGCGCGCTTGGCGTAATCATGGTCATAGCTGTTTCCTGTGTGAA
ATTGTTATCCGCTCACAATTCCACACAACATACGAGCCGGAAGCATAAAGTGTAAAGCCTGGGGTGCCTA
ATGAGTGAGCTAACTCACATTAATTGCGTTGCGCTCACTGCCCGCTTTCCAGTCGGGAAACCTGTCGTGC
CAGCTGCATTAATGAATCGGCCAACGCGCGGGGAGAGGCGGTTTGCGTATTGGGCGCTCTTCCGCTTCCT
CGCTCACTGACTCGCTGCGCTCGGTCGTTCGGCTGCGGCGAGCGGTATCAGCTCACTCAAAGGCGGTAAT
ACGGTTATCCACAGAATCAGGGGATAACGCAGGAAAGAACATGTGAGCAAAAGGCCAGCAAAAGGCCAGG
AACCGTAAAAAGGCCGCGTTGCTGGCGTTTTTCCATAGGCTCCGCCCCCCTGACGAGCATCACAAAAATC
GACGCTCAAGTCAGAGGTGGCGAAACCCGACAGGACTATAAAGATACCAGGCGTTTCCCCCTGGAAGCTC
CCTCGTGCGCTCTCCTGTTCCGACCCTGCCGCTTACCGGATACCTGTCCGCCTTTCTCCCTTCGGGAAGC
GTGGCGCTTTCTCATAGCTCACGCTGTAGGTATCTCAGTTCGGTGTAGGTCGTTCGCTCCAAGCTGGGCT
GTGTGCACGAACCCCCCGTTCAGCCCGACCGCTGCGCCTTATCCGGTAACTATCGTCTTGAGTCCAACCC
GGTAAGACACGACTTATCGCCACTGGCAGCAGCCACTGGTAACAGGATTAGCAGAGCGAGGTATGTAGGC
GGTGCTACAGAGTTCTTGAAGTGGTGGCCTAACTACGGCTACACTAGAAGGACAGTATTTGGTATCTGCG
CTCTGCTGAAGCCAGTTACCTTCGGAAAAAGAGTTGGTAGCTCTTGATCCGGCAAACAAACCACCGCTGG
TAGCGGTGGTTTTTTTGTTTGCAAGCAGCAGATTACGCGCAGAAAAAAAGGATCTCAAGAAGATCCTTTG
ATCTTTTCTACGGGGTCTGACGCTCAGTGGAACGAAAACTCACGTTAAGGGATTTTGGTCATGAGATTAT
CAAAAAGGATCTTCACCTAGATCCTTTTAAATTAAAAATGAAGTTTTAAATCAATCTAAAGTATATATGA
GTAAACTTGGTCTGACAGTTACCAATGCTTAATCAGTGAGGCACCTATCTCAGCGATCTGTCTATTTCGT
TCATCCATAGTTGCCTGACTCCCCGTCGTGTAGATAACTACGATACGGGAGGGCTTACCATCTGGCCCCA
GTGCTGCAATGATACCGCGAGACCCACGCTCACCGGCTCCAGATTTATCAGCAATAAACCAGCCAGCCGG
AAGGGCCGAGCGCAGAAGTGGTCCTGCAACTTTATCCGCCTCCATCCAGTCTATTAATTGTTGCCGGGAA
GCTAGAGTAAGTAGTTCGCCAGTTAATAGTTTGCGCAACGTTGTTGCCATTGCTACAGGCATCGTGGTGT
CACGCTCGTCGTTTGGTATGGCTTCATTCAGCTCCGGTTCCCAACGATCAAGGCGAGTTACATGATCCCC
CATGTTGTGCAAAAAAGCGGTTAGCTCCTTCGGTCCTCCGATCGTTGTCAGAAGTAAGTTGGCCGCAGTG
TTATCACTCATGGTTATGGCAGCACTGCATAATTCTCTTACTGTCATGCCATCCGTAAGATGCTTTTCTG
TGACTGGTGAGTACTCAACCAAGTCATTCTGAGAATAGTGTATGCGGCGACCGAGTTGCTCTTGCCCGGC
GTCAATACGGGATAATACCGCGCCACATAGCAGAACTTTAAAAGTGCTCATCATTGGAAAACGTTCTTCG
GGGCGAAAACTCTCAAGGATCTTACCGCTGTTGAGATCCAGTTCGATGTAACCCACTCGTGCACCCAACT
GATCTTCAGCATCTTTTACTTTCACCAGCGTTTCTGGGTGAGCAAAAACAGGAAGGCAAAATGCCGCAAA
AAAGGGAATAAGGGCGACACGGAAATGTTGAATACTCATACTCTTCCTTTTTCAATATTATTGAAGCATT
TATCAGGGTTATTGTCTCATGAGCGGATACATATTTGAATGTATTTAGAAAAATAAACAAATAGGGGTTC
CGCGCACATTTCCCCGAAAAGTGCCACCTAAATTGTAAGCGTTAATATTTTGTTAAAATTCGCGTTAAAT
TTTTGTTAAATCAGCTCATTTTTTAACCAATAGGCCGAAATCGGCAAAATCCCTTATAAATCAAAAGAAT
AGACCGAGATAGGGT
[37 nt withheld, positions 4076-4112]
AAAGAACGTGGACTCCAACGTCAAAGG
[49 nt withheld, positions 4140-4188]
T
[91 nt withheld, positions 4190-4280]
G
[124 nt withheld, positions 4282-4405]
CCCATTCGCCATTCAGGCTGCGCAACTGTTGGGAAGGGCGATCGGTGCGGGCCTCTTCGCTATTACGCCA
GTCGACCATAGCCAATTCAATATGGCGTATATGGACTCATGCCAATTCAATATGGTGGATCTGGACCTGT
GCCAATTCAATATGGCGTATATGGACTCGTGCCAATTCAATATGGTGGATCTGGACCCCAGCCAATTCAA
TATGGCGGACTTGGCACCATGCCAATTCAATATGGCGGACTTGGCACTGTGCCAACTGGGGAGGGGTCTA
CTTGGCACGGTGCCAAGTTTGAGGAGGGGTCTTGGCCCTGTGCCAAGTCCGCCATATTGAATTGGCATGG
TGCCAATAATGGCGGCCATATTGGCTATATGCCAGGATCAATATATAGGCAATATCCAATATGGCCCTAT
GCCAATATGGCTATTGGCCAGGTTCAATACTATGTATTGGCCCTATGCCATATAGTATTCCATATATGGG
TTTTCCTATTGACGTAGATAGCCCCTCCCAATGGGCGGTCCCATATACCATATATGGGGCTTCCTAATAC
CGCCCATAGCCACTCCCCCATTGACGTCAATGGTCTCTATATATGGTCTTTCCTATTGACGTCATATGGG
CGGTCCTATTGACGTATATGGCGCCTCCCCCATTGACGTCAATTACGGTAAATGGCCCGCCTGGCTCAAT
GCCCATTGACGTCAATAGGACCACCCACCATTGACGTCAATGGGATGGCTCATTGCCCATTCATATCCGT
TCTCACGCCCCCTATTGACGTCAATGACGGTAAATGGCCCACTTGGCAGTACATCAATATCTATTAATAG
TAACTTGGCAAGTACATTACTATTGGAAGGACGCCAGGGTACATTGGCAGTACTCCCATTGACGTCAATG
GCGGTAAATGGCCCGCGATGGCTGCCAAGTACATCCCCATTGACGTCAATGGGGAGGGGCAATGACGCAA
ATGGGCGTTCCATTGACGTAAATGGGCGGTAGGCGTGCCTAATGGGAGGTCTATATAAGCAATGCTCGTT
TAGGGAAC
Features (pLannotate 1.2.2; 16 found; start..end, strand, type, name):
     35..53      +  promoter       SP6 promoter: promoter for bacteriophage SP6 RNA polymerase
    109..573     +  CDS            VN155(I152L): improved N-terminal fragment of mVenus for use in bimolecular fluorescence complementation (BiFC) (Kodama and Hu, 2010)
    613..1395    +  CDS            CAVIN3: CAVN3_HUMAN - Also known as PRKCDBP, SRBC. Experimental evidence at protein level: Swiss-Prot protein existence level 1. Regulates the traffic and/or budding of caveolae (PubMed:19262564). Plays a role in caveola formation in a tissue- specific manner. Required for the formation of caveolae in smooth muscle but not in the lung and heart endothelial cells. Regulates the equilibrium between cell surface-associated and cell surface- dissociated caveolae by promoting the rapid release of caveolae from the cell surface. Plays a role in the regulation of the circadian clock. Modulates the period len
   1405..1504    -  protein_bind   attL2: mutant version of attL; recombination site for the Gateway® LR reaction LR Clonase™
   1512..1646    -  polyA_signal   SV40 poly(A) signal: SV40 polyadenylation signal
   1759..1777    -  promoter       T3 promoter: promoter for bacteriophage T3 RNA polymerase
   1822..1838    -  protein_bind   lac operator: The lac repressor binds to the lac operator to inhibit transcription in E. coli. This inhibition can be relieved by adding lactose or isopropyl-β-D-thiogalactopyranoside (IPTG). lac repressor encoded by lacI
   1846..1876    -  promoter       lac promoter: promoter for the E. coli lac operon
   1891..1912    -  protein_bind   CAP binding site: CAP binding activates transcription in the presence of cAMP. E. coli catabolite activator protein
   1925..2017    -  CDS            lacI (fragment): lac repressor; lacI; The lac repressor binds to the lac operator to inhibit transcription in E. coli. This inhibition can be relieved by adding lactose or isopropyl-β-D-thiogalactopyranoside (IPTG).
   2200..2788    -  rep_origin     ori: high-copy-number ColE1/pMB1/pBR322/pUC origin of replication
   2959..3819    -  CDS            AmpR: β-lactamase; bla; confers resistance to ampicillin, carbenicillin, and related antibiotics
   3820..3924    -  promoter       AmpR promoter: bla
   3977..4405    -  rep_origin     f1 ori (sequence partly withheld): f1 bacteriophage origin of replication; arrow indicates direction of (+) strand synthesis
   4410..4476    -  CDS            lacZα (fragment): LacZα fragment of β-galactosidase; lacZ fragment
   4479..5463    +  promoter       CMV IE94 promoter: enhancer/promoter region of simian cytomegalovirus major immediate early transcription unit IE94
