>Addgene plasmid #108889 | mVenusN-Cavin3 | addgene full sequence | sequence record 210166 | Addgene NGS Result
ATTCTGCCTGGGGACGTCGGAGCAAGCTTGATTTAGGTGACACTATAGAATACAAGCTACTTGTTCTTTT
TGCAGGATCCCATCGATTCGAATTCGCCGCCACCATGGTGAGCAAGGGCGAGGAGCTGTTCACCGGGGTG
GTGCCCATCCTGGTCGAGCTGGACGGCGACGTAAACGGCCACAAGTTCAGCGTGTCCGGCGAGGGCGAGG
GCGATGTCACCTACGGCAAGCTGACCCTGAAGCTGATCTGCACCACCGGCAAGCTGCCCGTGCCCTGGCC
CACCCTCGTGACCACCCTGGGCTACGGCCTGCAGTGCTTCGCCCGCTACCCCGACCACATGAAGCAGCAC
GACTTCTTCAAGTCCGCCATGCCCGAAGGCTACGTCCAGGAGCGCACCATCTTCTTCAAGGACGACGGCA
ACTACAAGACCCGCGCCGAGGTGAAGTTCGAGGGCGACACCCTGGTGAACCGCATCGAGCTGAAGGGCAT
CGACTTCAAGGAGGACGGCAACATCCTGGGGCACAAGCTGGAGTACAACTACAACAGCCACAACGTCTAT
ATCACCGCCGGCGGAGGAAGCGGAGGCGGAAGCGGCGGAGGATCTGATATCCGAGAGAGCGCCTTGGAGA
GGGGGCCCGTGCCAGAGGCACCCGCCGGTGGGCCAGTTCACGCAGTGACAGTGGTTACGCTTCTGGAAAA
ACTGGCCAGTATGCTCGAAACACTTAGAGAGCGCCAGGGGGGCCTGGCCCGGAGGCAAGGCGGCCTGGCA
GGATCTGTAAGGAGAATCCAGAGCGGCCTGGGCGCCCTGTCAAGGTCACACGACACCACCAGCAACACCC
TGGCCCAGCTGTTGGCCAAGGCTGAGCGAGTTTCTTCTCACGCAAATGCTGCACAGGAACGAGCTGTGAG
AAGGGCTGCCCAGGTCCAGCGGCTGGAGGCCAATCACGGCCTGTTGGTCGCCAGAGGCAAGTTGCACGTG
CTGCTGTTCAAAGAGGAAGGAGAGGTGCCTGCCAGCGCCTTCCAGAAAGCTCCGGAACCGTTGGGTCCGG
CAGATCAGTCAGAACTGGGGCCCGAGCAGTTGGAGGCCGAAGTGGGCGAATCATCAGATGAGGAGCCGGT
TGAATCACGCGCTCAAAGGTTGCGGAGAACCGGCCTGCAAAAGGTGCAGTCATTGCGCCGCGCACTTTCT
GGAAGAAAGGGCCCAGCAGCCCCACCCCCCACTCCAGTTAAACCACCCCGGCTGGGACCCGGGCGGTCAG
CTGAGGCTCAGCCCGAGGCTCAGCCTGCCCTGGAGCCAACCCTGGAACCCGAGCCACCGCAAGATACAGA
GGAGGATCCAGGCCGGCCTGGCGCCGCCGAAGAGGCTCTTCTCCAGATGGAGTCTGTGGCCTGAACTAGT
ACCCAGCTTTCTTGTACAAAGTTGGCATTATAAGAAAGCATTGCTTATCAATTTGTTGCAACGAACAGGT
CACTATCAGTCAAAATAAAATCATTATTTGATACGTAGATCCAGACATGATAAGATACATTGATGAGTTT
GGACAAACCACAACTAGAATGCAGTGAAAAAAATGCTTTATTTGTGAAATTTGTGATGCTATTGCTTTAT
TTGTAACCATTATAAGCTGCAATAAACAAGTTAACAACAACAATTGCATTCATTTTATGTTTCAGGTTCA
GGGGGAGGTGTGGGAGGTTTTTTAATTCGCGGCCGCGGCGCCAATGCATTGGGCCCGGTACCCAGCTTTT
GTTCCCTTTAGTGAGGGTTAATTGCGCGCTTGGCGTAATCATGGTCATAGCTGTTTCCTGTGTGAAATTG
TTATCCGCTCACAATTCCACACAACATACGAGCCGGGAGCATAAAGTGTAAAGCCTGGGGTGCCTAATGA
GTGAGCTAACTCACATTAATTGCGTTGCGCTCACTGCCCGCTTTCCAGTCGGGAAACCTGTCGTGCCAGC
TGCATTAATGAATCGGCCAACGCGCGGGGAGAGGCGGTTTGCGTATTGGGCGCTCTTCCGCTTCCTCGCT
CACTGACTCGCTGCGCTCGGTCGTTCGGCTGCGGCGAGCGGTATCAGCTCACTCAAAGGCGGTAATACGG
TTATCCACAGAATCAGGGGATAACGCAGGAAAGAACATGTGAGCAAAAGGCCAGCAAAAGGCCAGGAACC
GTAAAAAGGCCGCGTTGCTGGCGTTTTTCCATAGGCTCCGCCCCCCTGACGAGCATCACAAAAATCGACG
CTCAAGTCAGAGGTGGCGAAACCCGACAGGACTATAAAGATACCAGGCGTTTCCCCCTGGAAGCTCCCTC
GTGCGCTCTCCTGTTCCGACCCTGCCGCTTACCGGATACCTGTCCGCCTTTCTCCCTTCGGGAAGCGTGG
CGCTTTCTCATAGCTCACGCTGTAGGTATCTCAGTTCGGTGTAGGTCGTTCGCTCCAAGCTGGGCTGTGT
GCACGAACCCCCCGTTCAGCCCGACCGCTGCGCCTTATCCGGTAACTATCGTCTTGAGTCCAACCCGGTA
AGACACGACTTATCGCCACTGGCAGCAGCCACTGGTAACAGGATTAGCAGAGCGAGGTATGTAGGCGGTG
CTACAGAGTTCTTGAAGTGGTGGCCTAACTACGGCTACACTAGAAGAACAGTATTTGGTATCTGCGCTCT
GCTGAAGCCAGTTACCTTCGGAAAAAGAGTTGGTAGCTCTTGATCCGGCAAACAAACCACCGCTGGTAGC
GGTGGTTTTTTTGTTTGCAAGCAGCAGATTACGCGCAGAAAAAAAGGATCTCAAGAAGATCCTTTGATCT
TTTCTACGGGGTCTGACGCTCAGTGGAACGAAAACTCACGTTAAGGGATTTTGGTCATGAGATTATCAAA
AAGGATCTTCACCTAGATCCTTTTAAATTAAAAATGAAGTTTTAAATCAATCTAAAGTATATATGAGTAA
ACTTGGTCTGACAGTTACCAATGCTTAATCAGTGAGGCACCTATCTCAGCGATCTGTCTATTTCGTTCAT
CCATAGTTGCCTGACTCCCCGTCGTGTAGATAACTACGATACGGGAGGGCTTACCATCTGGCCCCAGTGC
TGCAATGATACCGCGAGACCCACGCTCACCGGCTCCAGATTTATCAGCAATAAACCAGCCAGCCGGAAGG
GCCGAGCGCAGAAGTGGTCCTGCAACTTTATCCGCCTCCATCCAGTCTATTAATTGTTGCCGGGAAGCTA
GAGTAAGTAGTTCGCCAGTTAATAGTTTGCGCAACGTTGTTGCCATTGCTACAGGCATCGTGGTGTCACG
CTCGTCGTTTGGTATGGCTTCATTCAGCTCCGGTTCCCAACGATCAAGGCGAGTTACATGATCCCCCATG
TTGTGCAAAAAAGCGGTTAGCTCCTTCGGTCCTCCGATCGTTGTCAGAAGTAAGTTGGCCGCAGTGTTAT
CACTCATGGTTATGGCAGCACTGCATAATTCTCTTACTGTCATGCCATCCGTAAGATGCTTTTCTGTGAC
TGGTGAGTACTCAACCAAGTCATTCTGAGAATAGTGTATGCGGCGACCGAGTTGCTCTTGCCCGGCGTCA
ATACGGGATAATACCGCGCCACATAGCAGAACTTTAAAAGTGCTCATCATTGGAAAACGTTCTTCGGGGC
GAAAACTCTCAAGGATCTTACCGCTGTTGAGATCCAGTTCGATGTAACCCACTCGTGCACCCAACTGATC
TTCAGCATCTTTTACTTTCACCAGCGTTTCTGGGTGAGCAAAAACAGGAAGGCAAAATGCCGCAAAAAAG
GGAATAAGGGCGACACGGAAATGTTGAATACTCATACTCTTCCTTTTTCAATATTATTGAAGCATTTATC
AGGGTTATTGTCTCATGAGCGGATACATATTTGAATGTATTTAGAAAAATAAACAAATAGGGGTTCCGCG
CACATTTCCCCGAAAAGTGCCACCTAAATTGTAAGCGTTAATATTTTGTTAAAATTCGCGTTAAATTTTT
GTTAAATCAGCTCATTTTTTAACCAATAGGCCGAAATCGGCAAAATCCCTTATAAATCAAAAGAATAGAC
CGAGATAGGGT
[37 nt withheld, positions 4072-4108]
AAAGAACGTGGACTCCAACGTCAAAGG
[49 nt withheld, positions 4136-4184]
T
[91 nt withheld, positions 4186-4276]
G
[124 nt withheld, positions 4278-4401]
CCCATTCGCCATTCAGGCTGCGCAACTGTTGGGAAGGGCGATCGGTGCGGGCCTCTTCGCTATTACGCCA
GTCGACCGCCAATTCAATATGGCGTATATGGACTCATGCCAATTCAATATGGTGGATCTGGACCTGTGCC
AATTCAATATGGCGTATATGGACTCGTGCCAATTCAATATGGTGGATCTGGACCCCAGCCAATTCAATAT
GGCGGACTTGGCACCATGCCAATTCAATATGGCGGACCTGGCACTGTGCCAACTGGGGAGGGGTCTACTT
GGCACGGTGCCAAGTTTGAGGAGGGGTCTTGGCCCTGTGCCAAGTCCGCCATATTGAATTGGCATGGTGC
CAATAATGGCGGCCATATTGGCTATATGCCAGGATCAATATATAGGCAATATCCAATATGGCCCTATGCC
AATATGGCTATTGGCCAGGTTCAATACTATGTATTGGCCCTATGCCATATAGTATTCCATATATGGGTTT
TCCTATTGACGTAGATAGCCCCTCCCAATGGGCGGTCCCATATACCATATATGGGGCTTCCTAATACCGC
CCATAGCCACTCCCCCATTGACGTCAATGGTCTCTATATATGGTCTTTCCTATTGACGTCATATGGGCGG
TCCTATTGACGTATATGGCGCCTCCCCCATTGACGTCAATTACGGTAAATGGCCCGCCTGGCTCAATGCC
CATTGACGTCAATAGGACCACCCACCATTGACGTCAATGGGATGGCTCATTGCCCATTCATATCCGTTCT
CACGCCCCCTATTGACGTCAATGACGGTAAATGGCCCACTTGGCAGTACATCAATATCTATTAATAGTAA
CTTGGCAAGTACATTACTATTGGAAGTACGCCAGGGTACATTGGCAGTACTCCCATTGACGTCAATGGCG
GTAAATGGCCCGCGATGGCTGCCAAGTACATCCCCATTGACGTCAATGGGGAGGGGCAATGACGCAAATG
GGCGTTCCATTGACGTAAATGGGCGGTAGGCGTGCCTAATGGGAGGTCTATATAAGCAATGCTCGTTTAG
GGAACCGCC
Features (pLannotate 1.2.2; 16 found; start..end, strand, type, name):
     31..49      +  promoter       SP6 promoter: promoter for bacteriophage SP6 RNA polymerase
    105..569     +  CDS            VN155(I152L): improved N-terminal fragment of mVenus for use in bimolecular fluorescence complementation (BiFC) (Kodama and Hu, 2010)
    609..1391    +  CDS            CAVIN3: CAVN3_HUMAN - Also known as PRKCDBP, SRBC. Experimental evidence at protein level: Swiss-Prot protein existence level 1. Regulates the traffic and/or budding of caveolae (PubMed:19262564). Plays a role in caveola formation in a tissue- specific manner. Required for the formation of caveolae in smooth muscle but not in the lung and heart endothelial cells. Regulates the equilibrium between cell surface-associated and cell surface- dissociated caveolae by promoting the rapid release of caveolae from the cell surface. Plays a role in the regulation of the circadian clock. Modulates the period len
   1401..1500    -  protein_bind   attL2: mutant version of attL; recombination site for the Gateway® LR reaction LR Clonase™
   1508..1642    -  polyA_signal   SV40 poly(A) signal: SV40 polyadenylation signal
   1755..1773    -  promoter       T3 promoter: promoter for bacteriophage T3 RNA polymerase
   1818..1834    -  protein_bind   lac operator: The lac repressor binds to the lac operator to inhibit transcription in E. coli. This inhibition can be relieved by adding lactose or isopropyl-β-D-thiogalactopyranoside (IPTG). lac repressor encoded by lacI
   1842..1872    -  promoter       lac promoter: promoter for the E. coli lac operon
   1887..1908    -  protein_bind   CAP binding site: CAP binding activates transcription in the presence of cAMP. E. coli catabolite activator protein
   1921..2013    -  CDS            lacI (fragment): lac repressor; lacI; The lac repressor binds to the lac operator to inhibit transcription in E. coli. This inhibition can be relieved by adding lactose or isopropyl-β-D-thiogalactopyranoside (IPTG).
   2196..2784    -  rep_origin     ori: high-copy-number ColE1/pMB1/pBR322/pUC origin of replication
   2955..3815    -  CDS            AmpR: β-lactamase; bla; confers resistance to ampicillin, carbenicillin, and related antibiotics
   3816..3920    -  promoter       AmpR promoter: bla
   3973..4401    -  rep_origin     f1 ori (sequence partly withheld): f1 bacteriophage origin of replication; arrow indicates direction of (+) strand synthesis
   4406..4472    -  CDS            lacZα (fragment): LacZα fragment of β-galactosidase; lacZ fragment
   4479..5456    +  promoter       CMV IE94 promoter: enhancer/promoter region of simian cytomegalovirus major immediate early transcription unit IE94
