[The description below was written by a language model from this plasmid's Addgene catalogue record and pLannotate feature annotations shown in this document.]
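Description:
mVenusN-Cavin3 is a mammalian expression plasmid of about 5.5 kb built on the pCS2+ backbone. It encodes one half of a bimolecular fluorescence complementation (BiFC) pair. It is propagated in E. coli as a high-copy plasmid through a ColE1/pUC-type origin and selected with ampicillin via the β-lactamase gene. An f1 origin and remnants of the lac promoter/operator, lacI and lacZα regions are carried over from the backbone and play no role in expression of the fusion.

The expression cassette is driven by the simian cytomegalovirus IE94 enhancer/promoter, which on the circular map lies immediately upstream of an SP6 promoter. SP6 could in principle be used for in vitro transcription of sense RNA, and a T3 promoter sits in the opposite orientation downstream of the cassette. The open reading frame begins with the N-terminal fragment of mVenus (residues 1–155), which the feature annotation identifies as the improved VN155 I152L variant. After a short linker region comes a human CAVIN3 (PRKCDBP/SRBC) coding sequence that is synthetic, with altered codon usage. A Gateway recombination site annotated as attL2 follows the insert, consistent with a Gateway cloning history, and an SV40 polyadenylation signal completes the transcription unit.

The mVenus fragment is non-fluorescent on its own. Fluorescence is reconstituted only when Cavin3, a caveola-associated protein, is brought close to a partner protein fused to the complementary C-terminal mVenus fragment. The plasmid is therefore intended for co-expression with such a partner to detect and localise Cavin3 interactions in cells. The depositor and sequencing-derived records differ by only a few nucleotides and show the same feature layout.
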