Addgene plasmid #108889: mVenusN-Cavin3
Purpose: Expression of Cavin3 fused to the N-terminus of mVenus for bimolecular fluorescence complementation
Depositing lab: Rob Parton. Publication: Ultrastructural localisation of protein interactions using conditionally stable nanobodies. Ariotti N, Rae J, Giles N, Martel N, Sierecki E, Gambin Y, Hall TE, Parton RG. PLoS Biol. 2018 Apr 5;16(4):e2005473. doi: 10.1371/journal.pbio.2005473. eCollection 2018 Apr. PubMed 29621251.
Backbone
  Vector backbone: pCS2+
  Backbone manufacturer: RZPD
  Vector type: Mammalian Expression
Growth in bacteria
  Bacterial resistance: Ampicillin, 100 μg/mL
  Growth temperature: 37°C
  Growth strain: DH5alpha
  Copy number: High Copy
Gene/Insert
  Gene/Insert name: Cavin3 (altered codon usage)
  Species: H. sapiens (human), Synthetic
  Mutation: altered codon usage
  Entrez Gene: CAVIN3 (a.k.a. HSRBC, PRKCDBP, SRBC, cavin-3)
  Tag / fusion protein: mVenus1-155 (N terminal on insert)
Terms and licenses: Academic/Nonprofit Terms; Industry Terms: Not Available to Industry
How to cite: mVenusN-Cavin3 was a gift from Rob Parton (Addgene plasmid # 108889 ; http://n2t.net/addgene:108889 ; RRID:Addgene_108889)
